>Addgene plasmid #194038 | RcSxph Q787E | addgene full sequence | sequence record 394471 | Addgene NGS Result
GGAAGACCTCGGCCGTCGCGGCGCTTGCCGGTGGTGCTGACCCCGGATGAAGTGGTTCGCATCCTCGGTT
TTCTGGAAGGCGAGCATCGTTTGTTCGCCCAGGACTCTAGCTATAGTTCTAGTGGTTGGCTACGTATACT
CCGGAATATTAATAGATCATGGAGATAATTAAAATGATAACCATCTCGCAAATAAATAAGTATTTTACTG
TTTTCGTAACAGTTTTGTAATAAAAAAACCTATAAATATTCCGGATTATTCATACCGTCCCACCATCGGG
CGCGGATCCATGGCTCCTACCTTCCAGACCGCTCTGTTCTTCACCATCATCTCCCTGTCCTTCGCTATGG
CCCCGAACGCAAAGCAAGTCCGCTGGTGTGCTATCAGCGACCTGGAGCAGAAGAAATGCAACGATCTGGT
TGGTAGCTGCAACGTGCCGGACATCACCCTGGTGTGCGTTCTGCGTAGCAGCACCGAAGATTGCATGACC
GCGATCAAGGACGGTCAGGCGGATGCTATGTTCCTGGACAGCGGCGAGGTGTACGAAGCGAGCAAAGATC
CGTACAACCTGAAGCCGATCATCGCTGAACCGTACAGCAGCAACCGTGACCTGCAGAAGTGCCTGAAAGA
GCGTCAGCAGGCGCTGGCTAAGAAAATGATCGGTCACTACATCCCGCAGTGCGATGAGAAAGGCAACTAC
CAACCGCAGCAGTGCCACGGTAGCACCGGTCACTGCTGGTGCGTTAACGCGATGGGTGAAAAGATCAGCG
GTACCAACACCCCGCCGGGTCAGACCCGTGCTACCTGCGAGCGTCACGAACTGCCGAAGTGCCTGAAAGA
ACGTCAGGTGGCGCTGGGTGGCGACGAGAAAGTTCTGGGTCGTTTCGTGCCGCAGTGCGATGAAAAGGGC
AACTACGAGCCGCAGCAGTTCCACGGTAGCACCGGCTACTCCTGGTGTGTTAACGCGATCGGCGAGGAAA
TCGCTGGCACCAAAACCCCGCCGGGCAAGATCCCGGCTACCTGCCAGAAGCACGACCTGGTGACCACCTG
CCACTACGCGGTTGCTATGGTGAAGAAAAGCAGCGCGTTCCAGTTCAACCAGCTGAAGGGCAAACGTAGC
TGCCACAGCGGTGTTAGCAAAACCGACGGCTGGAAGGCGCTGGTGACCGTTCTGGTGGAAAAGAAACTGC
TGAGCTGGGATGGTCCGGCGAAAGAGAGCATCCAGCGTGCTATGAGCAAGTTCTTCAGCGTGAGCTGCAT
TCCGGGTGCTACCCAGACCAACCTGTGCAAGCAGTGCAAAGGCGAGGAAGGCAAGAACTGCAAAAACAGC
CACGACGAACCGTACTACGGTAACTACGGCGCGTTCCGTTGCCTGAAGGAAGACATGGGTGACGTTGCGT
TCCTGCGTAGCACCGCTCTGAGCGACGAGCACAGCGAAGTGTACGAGCTGCTGTGCCCGGATAACACCCG
TAAGCCGCTGAACAAGTACAAAGAGTGCAACCTGGGTACCGTTCCGGCTGGCACCGTGGTTACCCGTAAG
ATCAGCGACAAAACCGAAGACATCAACAACTTCCTGATGGAGGCGCAGAAGCGTCAGTGCAAACTGTTCA
GCAGCGCTCACGGCAAGGACCTGATGTTCGACGATAGCACCCTGCAGCTGGCTCTGCTGAGCAGCGAGGT
TGATGCTTTCCTGTACCTGGGTGTGAAACTGTTCCACGCGATGAAGGCTCTGACCGGCGACGCTCACCTG
CCGAGCAAGAACAAAGTGCGTTGGTGCACCATCAACAAGCTGGAAAAGATGAAATGCGACGATTGGAGCG
CGGTTAGCGGTGGCGCGATCGCTTGCACCGAGGCTAGCTGCCCGAAGGGCTGCGTGAAACAGATCCTGAA
GGGCGAAGCGGACGCTGTTAAGCTGGAAGTGCAGTACATGTACGAGGCGCTGATGTGCGGTCTGCTGCCG
GCTGTTGAGGAATACCACAACAAAGACGATTTCGGTCCGTGCAAGACCCCAGGTAGCCCGTACACCGACT
TCGGCACCCTGCGTGCGGTTGCTCTGGTGAAGAAAAGCAACAAAGACATCAACTGGAACAACATCAAGGG
CAAGAAGAGCTGCCACACCGGTGTGGGCGACATCGCTGGCTGGGTTATCCCGGTGAGCCTGATCCGTCGT
CAGAACGATAACAGCGACATCGATAGCTTCTTCGGCGAGAGCTGCGCGCCGGGCAGCGACACCAAAAGCA
ACCTGTGCAAGCTGTGCATCGGTGACCCGAAGAACAGCGCGGCTAACACCAAATGCAGCCTGAGCGACAA
GGAAGCGTACTACGGTAACCAGGGCGCTTTCCGTTGCCTGGTGGAGAAAGGTGACGTTGCTTTCGTGCCG
CACACCGTGGTTTTCGAAAACACCGATGGCAAGAACCCGGCGGTTTGGGCTAAGAACCTGAAAAGCGAAG
ACTTCGAGCTGCTGTGCCTGGATGGTAGCCGTGCGCCGGTGAGCAACTACAAGAGCTGCAAACTGAGCGG
TATCCCGCCGCCGGCTATCGTTACCCGTGAGGAAAGCATCAGCGACGTGGTTCGTATCGTGGCTAACCAG
CAGAGCCTGTACGGTCGTAAAGGCTTCGAGAAGGATATGTTCCAGCTGTTCAGCAGCAACAAGGGTAACA
ACCTGCTGTTCAACGACAACACCCAGTGCCTGATCACCTTCGATCGTGAGCCGAAAGACATCATGGAAGA
TTACTTCGGCAAGCCGTACTACACCACCGTGTACGGCGCGTCCCGCTCCGCTATGTCCTCCGAACTGATT
TCCGCCTGTACCATTAAACACTGCTCGAATTCTTTGGAAGTTTTGTTTCAAGGTCCAACTGCTGCCGCCG
CTGTGAGCAAGGGCGAGGAGCTGTTCACCGGGGTGGTGCCCATCCTGGTCGAGCTGGACGGCGACGTAAA
CGGCCACAAGTTCAGCGTGTCCGGCGAGGGCGAGGGCGATGCCACCTACGGCAAGCTGACCCTGAAGTTC
ATCTGCACCACCGGCAAGCTGCCCGTGCCCTGGCCCACCCTCGTGACCACCCTGACCTACGGCGTGCAGT
GCTTCAGCCGCTACCCCGACCACATGAAGCAGCACGACTTCTTCAAGTCCGCCATGCCCGAAGGCTACGT
CCAGGAGCGCACCATCTTCTTCAAGGACGACGGCAACTACAAGACCCGCGCCGAGGTGAAGTTCGAGGGC
GACACCCTGGTGAACCGCATCGAGCTGAAGGGCATCGACTTCAAGGAGGACGGCAACATCCTGGGGCACA
AGCTGGAGTACAACTACAACAGCCACAACGTCTATATCATGGCCGACAAGCAGAAGAACGGCATCAAGGT
GAACTTCAAGATCCGCCACAACATCGAGGACGGCAGCGTGCAGCTCGCCGACCACTACCAGCAGAACACC
CCCATCGGCGACGGCCCCGTGCTGCTGCCCGACAACCACTACCTGAGCACCCAGTCCAAGCTGAGCAAAG
ACCCCAACGAGAAGCGCGATCACATGGTCCTGCTGGAGTTCGTGACCGCCGCCGGGATCACTCTCGGCAT
GGACGAGCTGTACAAGTCCGGAGGTGGTCACCATCACCATCACCACCATCACCATCACTAATAGAAGCTT
GTCGAGAAGTACTAGAGGATCATAATCAGCCATACCACATTTGTAGAGGTTTTACTTGCTTTAAAAAACC
TCCCACACCTCCCCCTGAACCTGAAACATAAAATGAATGCAATTGTTGTTGTTAACTTGTTTATTGCAGC
TTATAATGGTTACAAATAAAGCAATAGCATCACAAATTTCACAAATAAAGCATTTTTTTCACTGCATTCT
AGTTGTGGTTTGTCCAAACTCATCAATGTATCTTATCATGTCTGGATCTGATCACTGCTTGAGCCTAGGA
GATCCGAACCAGATAAGTGAAATCTAGTTCCAAACTATTTTGTCATTTTTAATTTTCGTATTAGCTTACG
ACGCTACACCCAGTTCCCATCTATTTTGTCACTCTTCCCTAAATAATCCTTAAAAACTCCATTTCCACCC
CTCCCAGTTCCCAACTATTTTGTCCGCCCACAGCGGGGCATTTTTCTTCCTGTTATGTTTTTAATCAAAC
ATCCTGCCAACTCCATGTGACAAACCGTCATCTTCGGCTACTTTTTCTCTGTCACAGAATGAAAATTTTT
CTGTCATCTCTTCGTTATTAATGTTTGTAATTGACTGAATATCAACGCTTATTTGCAGCCTGAATGGCGA
ATGGG
[124 nt withheld, positions 4276-4399]
C
[91 nt withheld, positions 4401-4491]
A
[49 nt withheld, positions 4493-4541]
CCTTTGACGTTGGAGTCCACGTTCTT
[37 nt withheld, positions 4568-4604]
ACCCTATCTCGGTCTATTCTTTTGATTTATAAGGGATTTTGCCGATTTCGGCCTATTGGTTAAAAAATGA
GCTGATTTAACAAAAATTTAACGCGAATTTTAACAAAATATTAACGCTTACAATTTAGGTGGCACTTTTC
GGGGAAATGTGCGCGGAACCCCTATTTGTTTATTTTTCTAAATACATTCAAATATGTATCCGCTCATGAG
ACAATAACCCTGATAAATGCTTCAATAATATTGAAAAAGGAAGAGTATGAGTATTCAACATTTCCGTGTC
GCCCTTATTCCCTTTTTTGCGGCATTTTGCCTTCCTGTTTTTGCTCACCCAGAAACGCTGGTGAAAGTAA
AAGATGCTGAAGATCAGTTGGGTGCACGAGTGGGTTACATCGAACTGGATCTCAACAGCGGTAAGATCCT
TGAGAGTTTTCGCCCCGAAGAACGTTTTCCAATGATGAGCACTTTTAAAGTTCTGCTATGTGGCGCGGTA
TTATCCCGTATTGACGCCGGGCAAGAGCAACTCGGTCGCCGCATACACTATTCTCAGAATGACTTGGTTG
AGTACTCACCAGTCACAGAAAAGCATCTTACGGATGGCATGACAGTAAGAGAATTATGCAGTGCTGCCAT
AACCATGAGTGATAACACTGCGGCCAACTTACTTCTGACAACGATCGGAGGACCGAAGGAGCTAACCGCT
TTTTTGCACAACATGGGGGATCATGTAACTCGCCTTGATCGTTGGGAACCGGAGCTGAATGAAGCCATAC
CAAACGACGAGCGTGACACCACGATGCCTGTAGCAATGGCAACAACGTTGCGCAAACTATTAACTGGCGA
ACTACTTACTCTAGCTTCCCGGCAACAATTAATAGACTGGATGGAGGCGGATAAAGTTGCAGGACCACTT
CTGCGCTCGGCCCTTCCGGCTGGCTGGTTTATTGCTGATAAATCTGGAGCCGGTGAGCGTGGGTCTCGCG
GTATCATTGCAGCACTGGGGCCAGATGGTAAGCCCTCCCGTATCGTAGTTATCTACACGACGGGGAGTCA
GGCAACTATGGATGAACGAAATAGACAGATCGCTGAGATAGGTGCCTCACTGATTAAGCATTGGTAACTG
TCAGACCAAGTTTACTCATATATACTTTAGATTGATTTAAAACTTCATTTTTAATTTAAAAGGATCTAGG
TGAAGATCCTTTTTGATAATCTCATGACCAAAATCCCTTAACGTGAGTTTTCGTTCCACTGAGCGTCAGA
CCCCGTAGAAAAGATCAAAGGATCTTCTTGAGATCCTTTTTTTCTGCGCGTAATCTGCTGCTTGCAAACA
AAAAAACCACCGCTACCAGCGGTGGTTTGTTTGCCGGATCAAGAGCTACCAACTCTTTTTCCGAAGGTAA
CTGGCTTCAGCAGAGCGCAGATACCAAATACTGTTCTTCTAGTGTAGCCGTAGTTAGGCCACCACTTCAA
GAACTCTGTAGCACCGCCTACATACCTCGCTCTGCTAATCCTGTTACCAGTGGCTGCTGCCAGTGGCGAT
AAGTCGTGTCTTACCGGGTTGGACTCAAGACGATAGTTACCGGATAAGGCGCAGCGGTCGGGCTGAACGG
GGGGTTCGTGCACACAGCCCAGCTTGGAGCGAACGACCTACACCGAACTGAGATACCTACAGCGTGAGCT
ATGAGAAAGCGCCACGCTTCCCGAAGGGAGAAAGGCGGACAGGTATCCGGTAAGCGGCAGGGTCGGAACA
GGAGAGCGCACGAGGGAGCTTCCAGGGGGAAACGCCTGGTATCTTTATAGTCCTGTCGGGTTTCGCCACC
TCTGACTTGAGCGTCGATTTTTGTGATGCTCGTCAGGGGGGCGGAGCCTATGGAAAAACGCCAGCAACGC
GGCCTTTTTACGGTTCCTGGCCTTTTGCTGGCCTTTTGCTCACATGTTCTTTCCTGCGTTATCCCCTGAT
TCTGTGGATAACCGTATTACCGCCTTTGAGTGAGCTGATACCGCTCGCCGCAGCCGAACGACCGAGCGCA
GCGAGTCAGTGAGCGAGGAAGCGGAAGAGCGCCTGATGCGGTATTTTCTCCTTACGCATCTGTGCGGTAT
TTCACACCGCATAGACCAGCCGCGTAACCTGGCAAAATCGGTTACGGTTGAGTAATAAATGGATGCCCTG
CGTAAGCGGGTGTGGGCGGACAATAAAGTCTTAAACTGAACAAAATAGATCTAAACTATGACAATAAAGT
CTTAAACTAGACAGAATAGTTGTAAACTGAAATCAGTCCAGTTATGCTGTGAAAAAGCATACTGGACTTT
TGTTATGGCTAAAGCAAACTCTTCATTTTCTGAAGTGCAAATTGCCCGTCGTATTAAAGAGGGGCGTGGC
CAAGGGCATGGTAAAGACTATATTCGCGGCGTTGTGACAATTTACCGAACAACTCCGCGGCCGGGAAGCC
GATCTCGGCTTGAACGAATTGTTAGGTGGCGGTACTTGGGTCGATATCAAAGTGCATCACTTCTTCCCGT
ATGCCCAACTTTGTATAGAGAGCCACTGCGGGATCGTCACCGTAATCTGCTTGCACGTAGATCACATAAG
CACCAAGCGCGTTGGCCTCATGCTTGAGGAGATTGATGAGCGCGGTGGCAATGCCCTGCCTCCGGTGCTC
GCCGGAGACTGCGAGATCATAGATATAGATCTCACTACGCGGCTGCTCAAACTTGGGCAGAACGTAAGCC
GCGAGAGCGCCAACAACCGCTTCTTGGTCGAAGGCAGCAAGCGCGATGAATGTCTTACTACGGAGCAAGT
TCCCGAGGTAATCGGAGTCCGGCTGATGTTGGGAGTAGGTGGCTACGTCTCCGAACTCACGACCGAAAAG
ATCAAGAGCAGCCCGCATGGATTTGACTTGGTCAGGGCCGAGCCTACATGTGCGAATGATGCCCATACTT
GAGCCACCTAACTTTGTTTTAGGGCGACTGCCCTGCTGCGTAACATCGTTGCTGCTCCATAACATCAAAC
ATCGACCCACGGCGTAACGCGCTTGCTGCTTGGATGCCCGAGGCATAGACTGTACAAAAAAACAGTCATA
ACAAGCCATGAAAACCGCCACTGCGCCGTTACCACCGCTGCGTTCGGTCAAGGTTCTGGACCAGTTGCGT
GAGCGCATACGCTACTTGCATTACAGTTTACGAACCGAACAGGCTTATGTCAACTGGGTTCGTGCCTTCA
TCCGTTTCCACGGTGTGCGTCACCCGGCAACCTTGGGCAGCAGCGAAGTCGAGGCATTTCTGTCCTGGCT
GGCGAACGAGCGCAAGGTTTCGGTCTCCACGCATCGTCAGGCATTGGCGGCCTTGCTGTTCTTCTACGGC
AAGGTGCTGTGCACGGATCTGCCCTGGCTTCAGGAGATC
Features (pLannotate 1.2.2; 17 found; start..end, strand, type, name):
    156..247     +  promoter       polyhedrin promoter: polh from Autographa californica; promoter for the baculovirus polyhedrin gene
    290..2824    +  CDS            SAX_LITCT: Experimental evidence at protein level: Swiss-Prot protein existence level 1. Binds specifically to the neurotoxin saxitoxin. Its physiological role may be to transport or sequester an endogenous organic molecule other than Fe(3+). It may participate in a detoxification mechanism for neutralizing a microbial toxin. From Lithobates catesbeianus (American bullfrog) (Rana catesbeiana).
   2873..3586    +  CDS            mEGFP: mEGFP is a basic (constitutively fluorescent) green fluorescent protein published in 2002, derived from Aequorea victoria. It has moderate acid sensitivity.
   3599..3615    +  CDS            6xHis (fragment): 6xHis affinity tag
   3658..3741    +  CDS            large T antigen (fragment): large T antigen from SV40 (simian virus 40)
   3764..3898    +  polyA_signal   SV40 poly(A) signal: SV40 polyadenylation signal
   3927..4092    -  mobile_element Tn7L: mini-Tn7 element (left end of the Tn7 transposon) Tn7
   4255..4271    +  CDS            lacZα (fragment): LacZα fragment of β-galactosidase; lacZ fragment
   4276..4730    +  rep_origin     f1 ori (sequence partly withheld): f1 bacteriophage origin of replication; arrow indicates direction of (+) strand synthesis
   4756..4860    +  promoter       AmpR promoter: bla
   4861..5721    +  CDS            AmpR: β-lactamase; bla; confers resistance to ampicillin, carbenicillin, and related antibiotics
   5892..6480    +  rep_origin     ori: high-copy-number ColE1/pMB1/pBR322/pUC origin of replication
   6666..6717    -  misc_feature   bom (fragment): basis of mobility region from pBR322
   6785..7009    -  mobile_element Tn7R: mini-Tn7 element (right end of the Tn7 transposon) Tn7
   7076..7609    -  CDS            GmR: gentamycin acetyltransferase; aacC1; confers resistance to gentamycin
   7779..7807    -  promoter       Pc promoter: intI1 (promoter lies within the coding sequence); class 1 integron promoter
   7785..129     -  CDS            YPR2_ECOLX (fragment) (across the origin): Protein predicted: Swiss-Prot protein existence level 4. From Escherichia coli.
