[The description below was written by a language model from this plasmid's Addgene catalogue record and pLannotate feature annotations shown in this document.]
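Description:
RcSxph Q787E is a baculovirus donor plasmid built on the pFastBac1 backbone for producing a point mutant of American bullfrog (Rana catesbeiana) saxiphilin in insect cells. It is maintained in E. coli as a high-copy plasmid through a ColE1/pUC-type origin with ampicillin selection (AmpR), and it also carries an f1 origin. As in other pFastBac vectors, the expression cassette and a gentamicin resistance gene (GmR, driven by the Pc integron promoter) lie between the Tn7L and Tn7R ends of a mini-Tn7 element. This arrangement lets the cassette be transposed into a baculovirus shuttle genome (bacmid) in a suitable E. coli host, after which recombinant virus can be generated for infecting insect cells.

The payload is driven by the strong, very late polyhedrin promoter from Autographa californica nucleopolyhedrovirus and terminated by an SV40 polyadenylation signal. The open reading frame encodes saxiphilin, a soluble protein that binds the neurotoxin saxitoxin, carrying the Q787E substitution. The depositor notes that residue numbering starts after the predicted signal peptide cleavage site, and that the construct has one extra methionine following the signal peptide relative to the GenBank reference. The C terminus is fused to monomeric EGFP followed by a His10 tag (the annotation software detects this only as a partial 6xHis match), giving a fluorescent readout of expression and a handle for metal-affinity purification. The stated purpose is protein expression and characterization. The associated publication concerns defining the saxitoxin-binding determinants of saxiphilins, which suggests the mutant serves to probe the contribution of this residue, though the record does not say so directly.
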