Addgene plasmid #194038: RcSxph Q787E
Purpose: Protein expression and characterization
Depositing lab: Dan Minor. Depositing organization: University of California, San Francisco (UCSF). Publication: Definition of a saxitoxin (STX) binding code enables discovery and characterization of the anuran saxiphilin family. Chen Z, Zakrzewska S, Hajare HS, Alvarez-Buylla A, Abderemane-Ali F, Bogan M, Ramirez D, O'Connell LA, Du Bois J, Minor DL Jr. Proc Natl Acad Sci U S A. 2022 Nov;119(44):e2210114119. doi: 10.1073/pnas.2210114119. Epub 2022 Oct 24. PubMed 36279441.
Backbone
  Vector backbone: pFastBac1
  Backbone manufacturer: Invitrogen
  Vector type: Insect Expression
Growth in bacteria
  Bacterial resistance: Ampicillin, 100 μg/mL
  Growth temperature: 37°C
  Growth strain: DH5alpha
  Copy number: High Copy
Gene/Insert
  Gene/Insert name: Rana catesbeiana Saxiphilin
  Species: Rana catesbeiana
  Mutation: Q787E
  GenBank ID: U05246.1
  Promoter: Polyhedrin
  Tag / fusion protein: mEGFP, (C terminal on insert); His10 (C terminal on insert)
  Cloning method: Gibson Cloning
  Sequencing primers: 5′ Polyhedrin forward; 3′ GFP reverse
Terms and licenses: Academic/Nonprofit Terms; Industry Terms: Not Available to Industry
Depositor comments: Mutation numbering scheme is based on the predicted signal peptide (SP) cleavage site and does not include SP. Relative to U05246.1, RcSxph contains an additional M following signal peptide.
How to cite: RcSxph Q787E was a gift from Dan Minor (Addgene plasmid # 194038 ; http://n2t.net/addgene:194038 ; RRID:Addgene_194038)
